>Addgene plasmid #144768 | TFORF3292 | addgene full sequence | sequence record 404359 | Addgene NGS Result
TTAATGTAGTCTTATGCAATACTCTTGTAGTCTTGCAACATGGTAACGATGAGTTAGCAACATGCCTTAC
AAGGAGAGAAAAAGCACCGTGCATGCCGATTGGTGGAAGTAAGGTGGTACGATCGTGCCTTATTAGGAAG
GCAACAGACGGGTCTGACATGGATTGGACGAACCACTGAATTGCCGCATTGCAGAGATATTGTATTTAAG
TGCCTAGCTCGATACATAAACGGGTCTCTCTGGTTAGACCAGATCTGAGCCTGGGAGCTCTCTGGCTAAC
TAGGGAACCCACTGCTTAAGCCTCAATAAAGCTTGCCTTGAGTGCTTCAAGTAGTGTGTGCCCGTCTGTT
GTGTGACTCTGGTAACTAGAGATCCCTCAGACCCTTTTAGTCAGTGTGGAAAATCTCTAGCAGTGGCGCC
CGAACAGGGACTTGAAAGCGAAAGGGAAACCAGAGGAGCTCTCTCGACGCAGGACTCGGCTTGCTGAAGC
GCGCACGGCAAGAGGCGAGGGGCGGCGACTGGTGAGTACGCCAAAAATTTTGACTAGCGGAGGCTAGAAG
GAGAGAGATGGGTGCGAGAGCGTCAGTATTAAGCGGGGGAGAATTAGATCGCGATGGGAAAAAATTCGGT
TAAGGCCAGGGGGAAAGAAAAAATATAAATTAAAACATATAGTATGGGCAAGCAGGGAGCTAGAACGATT
CGCAGTTAATCCTGGCCTGTTAGAAACATCAGAAGGCTGTAGACAAATACTGGGACAGCTACAACCATCC
CTTCAGACAGGATCAGAAGAACTTAGATCATTATATAATACAGTAGCAACCCTCTATTGTGTGCATCAAA
GGATAGAGATAAAAGACACCAAGGAAGCTTTAGACAAGATAGAGGAAGAGCAAAACAAAAGTAAGACCAC
CGCACAGCAAGCGGCCGCTGATCTTCAGACCTGGAGGAGGAGATATGAGGGACAATTGGAGAAGTGAATT
ATATAAATATAAAGTAGTAAAAATTGAACCATTAGGAGTAGCACCCACCAAGGCAAAGAGAAGAGTGGTG
CAGAGAGAAAAAAGAGCAGTGGGAATAGGAGCTTTGTTCCTTGGGTTCTTGGGAGCAGCAGGAAGCACTA
TGGGCGCAGCGTCAATGACGCTGACGGTACAGGCCAGACAATTATTGTCTGGTATAGTGCAGCAGCAGAA
CAATTTGCTGAGGGCTATTGAGGCGCAACAGCATCTGTTGCAACTCACAGTCTGGGGCATCAAGCAGCTC
CAGGCAAGAATCCTGGCTGTGGAAAGATACCTAAAGGATCAACAGCTCCTGGGGATTTGGGGTTGCTCTG
GAAAACTCATTTGCACCACTGCTGTGCCTTGGAATGCTAGTTGGAGTAATAAATCTCTGGAACAGATTTG
GAATCACACGACCTGGATGGAGTGGGACAGAGAAATTAACAATTACACAAGCTTAATACACTCCTTAATT
GAAGAATCGCAAAACCAGCAAGAAAAGAATGAACAAGAATTATTGGAATTAGATAAATGGGCAAGTTTGT
GGAATTGGTTTAACATAACAAATTGGCTGTGGTATATAAAATTATTCATAATGATAGTAGGAGGCTTGGT
AGGTTTAAGAATAGTTTTTGCTGTACTTTCTATAGTGAATAGAGTTAGGCAGGGATATTCACCATTATCG
TTTCAGACCCACCTCCCAACCCCGAGGGGACCCATGCATTGCATCTCAATTAGTCAGCAACCAGGTGTGG
AAAGTCCCCAGGCTCCCCAGCAGGCAGAAGTATGCAAAGCATGCGTCTCAATTAGTCAGCAACCATAGTC
CCGCCCCTAACTCCGCCCATCCCGCCCCTAACTCCGCCCAGTTCCGCCCATTCTCCGCCCCATGGCTGAC
TAATTTTTTTTATTTATGCAGAGGCCGAGGCCGCCTCGGCCTCTGAGCTATTCCAGAAGTAGTGAGGAGG
CTTTTTTGGAGGCCTAGGCTTTTGCAAAAAGCTTTCTAGAGGTACCACCGGAGCTTACCATGACCGAGTA
CAAGCCCACGGTGCGCCTCGCCACCCGCGACGACGTCCCCAGGGCCGTACGCACCCTCGCCGCCGCGTTC
GCCGACTACCCCGCCACGCGCCACACCGTCGATCCGGACCGCCACATCGAGCGGGTCACCGAGCTGCAAG
AACTCTTCCTCACGCGCGTCGGGCTCGACATCGGCAAGGTGTGGGTCGCGGACGACGGCGCCGCCGTGGC
GGTCTGGACCACGCCGGAGAGCGTCGAAGCGGGGGCGGTGTTCGCCGAGATCGGCCCGCGCATGGCCGAG
TTGAGCGGTTCCCGGCTGGCCGCGCAGCAACAGATGGAAGGCCTCCTGGCGCCGCACCGGCCCAAGGAGC
CCGCGTGGTTCCTGGCCACCGTCGGCGTCTCGCCCGACCACCAGGGCAAGGGTCTGGGCAGCGCCGTCGT
GCTCCCCGGAGTGGAGGCGGCCGAGCGCGCCGGGGTGCCCGCCTTCCTGGAGACCTCCGCGCCCCGCAAC
CTCCCCTTCTACGAGCGGCTCGGCTTCACCGTCACCGCCGACGTCGAGGTGCCCGAAGGACCGCGCACCT
GGTGCATGACCCGCAAGCCCGGTGCCAGTTAACGAATTCTAGATCTTGAGACAAATGGCAGTATTCATCC
ACAATTTTAAAAGAAAAGGGGGGATTGGGGGGTACAGTGCAGGGGAAAGAATAGTAGACATAATAGCAAC
AGACATACAAACTAAAGAATTACAAAAACAAATTACAAAAATTCAAAATTTTCGGGTTTATTACAGGGAC
AGCAGAGATCCACTTTGGCGCCGGCTCGAGGCCTGCAGGTGCAAAGATGGATAAAGTTTTAAACAGAGAG
GAATCTTTGCAGCTAATGGACCTTCTAGGTCTTGAAAGGAGTGGGAATTGGCTCCGGTGCCCGTCAGTGG
GCAGAGCGCACATCGCCCACAGTCCCCGAGAAGTTGGGGGGAGGGGTCGGCAATTGAACCGGTGCCTAGA
GAAGGTGGCGCGGGGTAAACTGGGAAAGTGATGTCGTGTACTGGCTCCGCCTTTTTCCCGAGGGTGGGGG
AGAACCGTATATAAGTGCAGTAGTCGCCGTGAACGTTCTTTTTCGCAACGGGTTTGCCGCCAGAACACAG
GTAAGTGCCGTGTGTGGTTCCCGCGGGCCTGGCCTCTTTACGGGTTATGGCCCTTGCGTGCCTTGAATTA
CTTCCACCTGGCTGCAGTACGTGATTCTTGATCCCGAGCTTCGGGTTGGAAGTGGGTGGGAGAGTTCGAG
GCCTTGCGCTTAAGGAGCCCCTTCGCCTCGTGCTTGAGTTGAGGCCTGGCCTGGGCGCTGGGGCCGCCGC
GTGCGAATCTGGTGGCACCTTCGCGCCTGTCTCGCTGCTTTCGATAAGTCTCTAGCCATTTAAAATTTTT
GATGACCTGCTGCGACGCTTTTTTTCTGGCAAGATAGTCTTGTAAATGCGGGCCAAGATCTGCACACTGG
TATTTCGGTTTTTGGGGCCGCGGGCGGCGACGGGGCCCGTGCGTCCCAGCGCACATGTTCGGCGAGGCGG
GGCCTGCGAGCGCGGCCACCGAGAATCGGACGGGGGTAGTCTCAAGCTGGCCGGCCTGCTCTGGTGCCTG
GCCTCGCGCCGCCGTGTATCGCCCCGCCCTGGGCGGCAAGGCTGGCCCGGTCGGCACCAGTTGCGTGAGC
GGAAAGATGGCCGCTTCCCGGCCCTGCTGCAGGGAGCTCAAAATGGAGGACGCGGCGCTCGGGAGAGCGG
GCGGGTGAGTCACCCACACAAAGGAAAAGGGCCTTTCCGTCCTCAGCCGTCGCTTCATGTGACTCCACGG
AGTACCGGGCGCCGTCCAGGCACCTCGATTAGTTCTCGAGCTTTTGGAGTACGTCGTCTTTAGGTTGGGG
GGAGGGGTTTTATGCGATGGAGTTTCCCCACACTGAGTGGGTGGAGACTGAAGTTAGGCCAGCTTGGCAC
TTGATGTAATTCTCCTTGGAATTTGCCCTTTTTGAGTTTGGATCTTGGTTCATTCTCAAGCCTCAGACAG
TGGTTCAAAGTTTTTTTCTTCCATTTCAGGTGTCGTGAGGCTAGCATCGATTGATCAACAAGTTTGTACA
AAAAAGTTGGCATGGAACCCTTGGCCAGCAACATCCAGGTCCTGCTGCAGGCGGCCGAGTTCCTGGAGCG
CCGTGAGAGAGAGGCCGAGCATGGTTATGCGTCCCTGTGCCCGCATCGCAGTCCAGGCCCCATCCACAGG
AGGAAGAAGCGACCCCCCCAGGCTCCTGGCGCGCAGGACAGCGGGCGGTCAGTGCACAATGAACTGGAGA
AGCGCAGGAGGGCCCAGTTGAAGCGGTGCCTGGAGCGGCTGAAGCAGCAGATGCCCCTGGGGGCCGACTG
TGCCCGGTACACCACGCTGAGCCTGCTGCGCCGTGCCAGGATGCACATCCAGAAGCTGGAGGATCAGGAG
CAGCGGGCCCGACAGCTCAAGGAGAGGCTGCGCAGCAAGCAGCAGAGCCTGCAGCGGCAGCTGGAGCAGC
TCCGGGGGCTGGCAGGGGCGGCCGAGCGGGAGCGGCTGCGGGCGGACAGTCTGGACTCCTCAGGCCTCTC
CTCTGAGCGCTCAGACTCAGACCAAGAGGAGCTGGAGGTGGATGTGGAGAGCCTGGTGTTTGGGGGTGAG
GCCGAGCTGCTGCGGGGCTTCGTCGCCGGCCAGGAGCACAGCTACTCGCACGGCGGCGGCGCCTGGCTAT
GCCCAACTTTCTTGTACAAAGTGGTTGATATCGGTAAGCCTATCCCTAACCCTCTCCTCGGTCTCGATTC
TACGTAGTAATGAACTAGTCCGTAACTTGAAAGTATTTCGATTTCTTGGCTTTATATATCTTGTGGAAAG
GACGACACGATGTTCACAGGCAGGGTATGACGCGTTAAGTCGACAATCAACCTCTGGATTACAAAATTTG
TGAAAGATTGACTGGTATTCTTAACTATGTTGCTCCTTTTACGCTATGTGGATACGCTGCTTTAATGCCT
TTGTATCATGCTATTGCTTCCCGTATGGCTTTCATTTTCTCCTCCTTGTATAAATCCTGGTTGCTGTCTC
TTTATGAGGAGTTGTGGCCCGTTGTCAGGCAACGTGGCGTGGTGTGCACTGTGTTTGCTGACGCAACCCC
CACTGGTTGGGGCATTGCCACCACCTGTCAGCTCCTTTCCGGGACTTTCGCTTTCCCCCTCCCTATTGCC
ACGGCGGAACTCATCGCCGCCTGCCTTGCCCGCTGCTGGACAGGGGCTCGGCTGTTGGGCACTGACAATT
CCGTGGTGTTGTCGGGGAAATCATCGTCCTTTCCTTGGCTGCTCGCCTGTGTTGCCACCTGGATTCTGCG
CGGGACGTCCTTCTGCTACGTCCCTTCGGCCCTCAATCCAGCGGACCTTCCTTCCCGCGGCCTGCTGCCG
GCTCTGCGGCCTCTTCCGCGTCTTCGCCTTCGCCCTCAGACGAGTCGGATCTCCCTTTGGGCCGCCTCCC
CGCGTCGACTTTAAGACCAATGACTTACAAGGCAGCTGTAGATCTTAGCCACTTTTTAAAAGAAAAGGGG
GGACTGGAAGGGCTAATTCACTCCCAACGAAGACAAGATCTGCTTTTTGCTTGTACTGGGTCTCTCTGGT
TAGACCAGATCTGAGCCTGGGAGCTCTCTGGCTAACTAGGGAACCCACTGCTTAAGCCTCAATAAAGCTT
GCCTTGAGTGCTTCAAGTAGTGTGTGCCCGTCTGTTGTGTGACTCTGGTAACTAGAGATCCCTCAGACCC
TTTTAGTCAGTGTGGAAAATCTCTAGCAGTACGTATAGTAGTTCATGTCATCTTATTATTCAGTATTTAT
AACTTGCAAAGAAATGAATATCAGAGAGTGAGAGGAACTTGTTTATTGCAGCTTATAATGGTTACAAATA
AAGCAATAGCATCACAAATTTCACAAATAAAGCATTTTTTTCACTGCATTCTAGTTGTGGTTTGTCCAAA
CTCATCAATGTATCTTATCATGTCTGGCTCTAGCTATCCCGCCCCTAACTCCGCCCATCCCGCCCCTAAC
TCCGCCCAGTTCCGCCCATTCTCCGCCCCATGGCTGACTAATTTTTTTTATTTATGCAGAGGCCGAGGCC
GCCTCGGCCTCTGAGCTATTCCAGAAGTAGTGAGGAGGCTTTTTTGGAGGCCTAGGGACGTACCCAATTC
GCCCTATAGTGAGTCGTATTACGCGCGCTCACTGGCCGTCGTTTTACAACGTCGTGACTGGGAAAACCCT
GGCGTTACCCAACTTAATCGCCTTGCAGCACATCCCCCTTTCGCCAGCTGGCGTAATAGCGAAGAGGCCC
GCACCGATCGCCCTTCCCAACAGTTGCGCAGCCTGAATGGCGAATGGG
[124 nt withheld, positions 6419-6542]
C
[91 nt withheld, positions 6544-6634]
A
[49 nt withheld, positions 6636-6684]
CCTTTGACGTTGGAGTCCACGTTCTTT
[37 nt withheld, positions 6712-6748]
ACCCTATCTCGGTCTATTCTTTTGATTTATAAGGGATTTTGCCGATTTCGGCCTATTGGTTAAAAAATGA
GCTGATTTAACAAAAATTTAACGCGAATTTTAACAAAATATTAACGCTTACAATTTAGGTGGCACTTTTC
GGGGAAATGTGCGCGGAACCCCTATTTGTTTATTTTTCTAAATACATTCAAATATGTATCCGCTCATGAG
ACAATAACCCTGATAAATGCTTCAATAATATTGAAAAAGGAAGAGTATGAGTATTCAACATTTCCGTGTC
GCCCTTATTCCCTTTTTTGCGGCATTTTGCCTTCCTGTTTTTGCTCACCCAGAAACGCTGGTGAAAGTAA
AAGATGCTGAAGATCAGTTGGGTGCACGAGTGGGTTACATCGAACTGGATCTCAACAGCGGTAAGATCCT
TGAGAGTTTTCGCCCCGAAGAACGTTTTCCAATGATGAGCACTTTTAAAGTTCTGCTATGTGGCGCGGTA
TTATCCCGTATTGACGCCGGGCAAGAGCAACTCGGTCGCCGCATACACTATTCTCAGAATGACTTGGTTG
AGTACTCACCAGTCACAGAAAAGCATCTTACGGATGGCATGACAGTAAGAGAATTATGCAGTGCTGCCAT
AACCATGAGTGATAACACTGCGGCCAACTTACTTCTGACAACGATCGGAGGACCGAAGGAGCTAACCGCT
TTTTTGCACAACATGGGGGATCATGTAACTCGCCTTGATCGTTGGGAACCGGAGCTGAATGAAGCCATAC
CAAACGACGAGCGTGACACCACGATGCCTGTAGCAATGGCAACAACGTTGCGCAAACTATTAACTGGCGA
ACTACTTACTCTAGCTTCCCGGCAACAATTAATAGACTGGATGGAGGCGGATAAAGTTGCAGGACCACTT
CTGCGCTCGGCCCTTCCGGCTGGCTGGTTTATTGCTGATAAATCTGGAGCCGGTGAGCGTGGGTCTCGCG
GTATCATTGCAGCACTGGGGCCAGATGGTAAGCCCTCCCGTATCGTAGTTATCTACACGACGGGGAGTCA
GGCAACTATGGATGAACGAAATAGACAGATCGCTGAGATAGGTGCCTCACTGATTAAGCATTGGTAACTG
TCAGACCAAGTTTACTCATATATACTTTAGATTGATTTAAAACTTCATTTTTAATTTAAAAGGATCTAGG
TGAAGATCCTTTTTGATAATCTCATGACCAAAATCCCTTAACGTGAGTTTTCGTTCCACTGAGCGTCAGA
CCCCGTAGAAAAGATCAAAGGATCTTCTTGAGATCCTTTTTTTCTGCGCGTAATCTGCTGCTTGCAAACA
AAAAAACCACCGCTACCAGCGGTGGTTTGTTTGCCGGATCAAGAGCTACCAACTCTTTTTCCGAAGGTAA
CTGGCTTCAGCAGAGCGCAGATACCAAATACTGTTCTTCTAGTGTAGCCGTAGTTAGGCCACCACTTCAA
GAACTCTGTAGCACCGCCTACATACCTCGCTCTGCTAATCCTGTTACCAGTGGCTGCTGCCAGTGGCGAT
AAGTCGTGTCTTACCGGGTTGGACTCAAGACGATAGTTACCGGATAAGGCGCAGCGGTCGGGCTGAACGG
GGGGTTCGTGCACACAGCCCAGCTTGGAGCGAACGACCTACACCGAACTGAGATACCTACAGCGTGAGCT
ATGAGAAAGCGCCACGCTTCCCGAAGGGAGAAAGGCGGACAGGTATCCGGTAAGCGGCAGGGTCGGAACA
GGAGAGCGCACGAGGGAGCTTCCAGGGGGAAACGCCTGGTATCTTTATAGTCCTGTCGGGTTTCGCCACC
TCTGACTTGAGCGTCGATTTTTGTGATGCTCGTCAGGGGGGCGGAGCCTATGGAAAAACGCCAGCAACGC
GGCCTTTTTACGGTTCCTGGCCTTTTGCTGGCCTTTTGCTCACATGTTCTTTCCTGCGTTATCCCCTGAT
TCTGTGGATAACCGTATTACCGCCTTTGAGTGAGCTGATACCGCTCGCCGCAGCCGAACGACCGAGCGCA
GCGAGTCAGTGAGCGAGGAAGCGGAAGAGCGCCCAATACGCAAACCGCCTCTCCCCGCGCGTTGGCCGAT
TCATTAATGCAGCTGGCACGACAGGTTTCCCGACTGGAAAGCGGGCAGTGAGCGCAACGCAATTAATGTG
AGTTAGCTCACTCATTAGGCACCCCAGGCTTTACACTTTATGCTTCCGGCTCGTATGTTGTGTGGAATTG
TGAGCGGATAACAATTTCACACAGGAAACAGCTATGACCATGATTACGCCAAGCGCGCAATTAACCCTCA
CTAAAGGGAACAAAAGCTGGAGCTGCAAGC
Features (pLannotate 1.2.2; 34 found; start..end, strand, type, name):
      5..231     +  promoter       RSV promoter: Rous sarcoma virus enhancer/promoter
    232..412     +  LTR            5' LTR (truncated): truncated 5' long terminal repeat (LTR) from HIV-1
    459..584     +  misc_feature   HIV-1 Ψ: packaging signal of human immunodeficiency virus type 1
    568..931     +  CDS            HIV-1 gag (fragment): gag protein from human immunodeficiency virus 1; gag
   1077..1310    +  misc_feature   RRE: The Rev response element (RRE) of HIV-1 allows for Rev-dependent mRNA export from the nucleus to the cytoplasm.
   1687..1713    +  CDS            Rev (fragment): human immunodeficiency virus 1 (HIV-1) Rev protein; rev; enhances nuclear export of unspliced and incompletely spliced viral mRNAs
   1720..1743    +  promoter       SV40 promoter (fragment): SV40 early promoter
   1744..1815    +  promoter       SV40 promoter (fragment): SV40 enhancer and early promoter
   1839..1974    +  rep_origin     SV40 ori: SV40 origin of replication
   2020..2616    +  CDS            PuroR (fragment): puromycin N-acetyltransferase; pac from Streptomyces; confers resistance to puromycin
   2665..2782    +  misc_feature   cPPT/CTS: central polypurine tract and central termination sequence of HIV-1
   2847..2913    +  CDS            small t antigen (fragment): SV40 (simian virus 40) small t antigen
   2920..4098    +  promoter       EF-1α promoter: strong constitutive promoter for human elongation factor EF-1α
   4119..4136    +  protein_bind   attB1 (fragment): mutant version of attB; core recombination site for the Gateway® BP reaction BP Clonase™
   4142..4759    +  CDS            MXD3: MAD3_HUMAN - Also known as BHLHC13, MAD3. Experimental evidence at protein level: Swiss-Prot protein existence level 1. Transcriptional repressor. Binds with MAX to form a sequence- specific DNA-binding protein complex which recognizes the core sequence 5'-CAC[GA]TG-3'. Antagonizes MYC transcriptional activity by competing for MAX and suppresses MYC dependent cell transformation (By similarity). From Homo sapiens (Human).
   4762..4785    -  protein_bind   attB2: mutant version of attB; recombination site for the Gateway® BP reaction BP Clonase™
   4793..4834    +  CDS            V5 tag: epitope tag from simian virus 5
   4850..4903    +  promoter       U6 promoter (fragment): RNA polymerase III promoter for human U6 snRNA
   4945..5533    +  misc_feature   WPRE: woodchuck hepatitis virus posttranscriptional regulatory element
   5584..5603    +  misc_feature   cPPT/CTS (fragment): central polypurine tract and central termination sequence of HIV-1
   5605..5838    +  LTR            3' LTR (ΔU3): self-inactivating 3' long terminal repeat (LTR) from HIV-1
   5916..6037    +  polyA_signal   SV40 poly(A) signal: SV40 polyadenylation signal
   6077..6212    +  rep_origin     SV40 ori: SV40 origin of replication
   6233..6251    -  promoter       T7 promoter: promoter for bacteriophage T7 RNA polymerase
   6259..6414    +  CDS            lacZα (fragment): LacZα fragment of β-galactosidase; lacZ fragment
   6419..6847    +  rep_origin     f1 ori (sequence partly withheld): f1 bacteriophage origin of replication; arrow indicates direction of (+) strand synthesis
   6900..7004    +  promoter       AmpR promoter: bla
   7005..7865    +  CDS            AmpR: β-lactamase; bla; confers resistance to ampicillin, carbenicillin, and related antibiotics
   8036..8624    +  rep_origin     ori: high-copy-number ColE1/pMB1/pBR322/pUC origin of replication
   8807..8899    +  CDS            lacI (fragment): lac repressor; lacI; The lac repressor binds to the lac operator to inhibit transcription in E. coli. This inhibition can be relieved by adding lactose or isopropyl-β-D-thiogalactopyranoside (IPTG).
   8912..8933    +  protein_bind   CAP binding site: CAP binding activates transcription in the presence of cAMP. E. coli catabolite activator protein
   8948..8978    +  promoter       lac promoter: promoter for the E. coli lac operon
   8986..9002    +  protein_bind   lac operator: The lac repressor binds to the lac operator to inhibit transcription in E. coli. This inhibition can be relieved by adding lactose or isopropyl-β-D-thiogalactopyranoside (IPTG). lac repressor encoded by lacI
   9047..9065    +  promoter       T3 promoter: promoter for bacteriophage T3 RNA polymerase
