[The description below was written by a language model from this plasmid's Addgene catalogue record and pLannotate feature annotations shown in this document.]
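Description:
TFORF3292 is a lentiviral mammalian expression plasmid built on the pLX_TRC317 backbone and carrying the human MXD3 open reading frame. It belongs to a barcoded transcription factor ORF collection in which each clone has a unique 24-bp barcode, so that the factor can be identified in pooled overexpression screens. In bacteria the plasmid replicates from a high-copy ColE1/pUC-type origin and is selected with ampicillin through the bla gene. An f1 origin and remnants of a lac/lacZα cloning region with T7 and T3 promoters are also present in the backbone.

The viral portion has a third-generation, self-inactivating layout. An RSV promoter drives a truncated HIV-1 5' LTR, followed by the Ψ packaging signal, a gag fragment, the RRE for Rev-dependent export, and a cPPT/CTS, and the unit ends in a ΔU3 3' LTR with an SV40 polyadenylation signal downstream. Within the provirus, an SV40 early promoter/origin region drives puromycin N-acetyltransferase, which allows selection of transduced cells.

A separate EF-1α promoter drives MXD3. The ORF is flanked by attB1 and attB2 sites left from Gateway cloning and is fused at its C terminus to a V5 epitope tag for detection. A WPRE downstream enhances transcript expression. The barcode is not annotated in the feature table; a short U6 promoter fragment lies between the V5 tag and the WPRE, but the record does not state its role.

MXD3 is a bHLH transcriptional repressor that pairs with MAX and antagonises MYC activity. The construct suits stable overexpression of this factor, either individually or in pooled screens of directed differentiation. The depositor notes that the plasmid may be prone to recombination.
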