Addgene plasmid #144768: TFORF3292
Purpose: Lentiviral vector for overexpressing transcription factor ORFs with unique 24-bp barcodes. Barcodes facilitate identification of transcription factors in pooled screens.
Depositing lab: Feng Zhang. Depositing organization: Broad Institute. Publication: A transcription factor atlas of directed differentiation. Joung J, Ma S, Tay T, Geiger-Schuller KR, Kirchgatterer PC, Verdine VK, Guo B, Arias-Garcia MA, Allen WE, Singh A, Kuksenko O, Abudayyeh OO, Gootenberg JS, Fu Z, Macrae RK, Buenrostro JD, Regev A, Zhang F. Cell. 2023 Jan 5;186(1):209-229.e26. doi: 10.1016/j.cell.2022.11.026. PubMed 36608654.
Backbone
  Vector backbone: pLX_TRC317
  Backbone manufacturer: Broad Institute Genetic Perturbation Platform
  Backbone size w/o insert (bp): 8264
  Vector type: Mammalian Expression, Lentiviral
  Selectable markers: Puromycin
Growth in bacteria
  Bacterial resistance: Ampicillin, 100 μg/mL
  Growth temperature: 37°C
  Growth strain: NEB Stable
  Copy number: High Copy
Gene/Insert
  Gene/Insert name: MXD3
  Species: H. sapiens (human)
  Insert size (bp): 824
  Entrez Gene: MXD3 (a.k.a. BHLHC13, MAD3, MYX)
  Promoter: EF1a
  Tag / fusion protein: V5 (C terminal on insert)
  Cloning method: Gateway Cloning
  Sequencing primers: 5′ GGGTGGAGACTGAAGTTAGGCCAG; 3′ CACATAGCGTAAAAGGAGCAACATAG
Resource information
  A portion of this plasmid was derived from a plasmid made by: Broad Institute Genetic Perturbation Platform
Terms and licenses: Academic/Nonprofit Terms; Industry Terms: Not Available to Industry
Depositor comments: NM_031300.3 Please test multiple small colonies in case of plasmid recombination. To make this collection available in a timely manner, a portion of this collection was not fully sequenced by Addgene. If an Addgene verified full plasmid sequence is not available, please contact us prior to placing an order to request the full sequence.
How to cite: TFORF3292 was a gift from Feng Zhang (Addgene plasmid # 144768 ; http://n2t.net/addgene:144768 ; RRID:Addgene_144768)
