>Addgene plasmid #144768 | TFORF3292 | depositor partial sequence | sequence record 286419 | Insert
ATCGATTGATCAACAAGTTTGTACAAAAAAGTTGGCATGGAACCCTTGGCCAGCAACATCCAGGTCCTGC
TGCAGGCGGCCGAGTTCCTGGAGCGCCGTGAGAGAGAGGCCGAGCATGGTTATGCGTCCCTGTGCCCGCA
TCGCAGTCCAGGCCCCATCCACAGGAGGAAGAAGCGACCCCCCCAGGCTCCTGGCGCGCAGGACAGCGGG
CGGTCAGTGCACAATGAACTGGAGAAGCGCAGGAGGGCCCAGTTGAAGCGGTGCCTGGAGCGGCTGAAGC
AGCAGATGCCCCTGGGGGCCGACTGTGCCCGGTACACCACGCTGAGCCTGCTGCGCCGTGCCAGGATGCA
CATCCAGAAGCTGGAGGATCAGGAGCAGCGGGCCCGACAGCTCAAGGAGAGGCTGCGCAGCAAGCAGCAG
AGCCTGCAGCGGCAGCTGGAGCAGCTCCGGGGGCTGGCAGGGGCGGCCGAGCGGGAGCGGCTGCGGGCGG
ACAGTCTGGACTCCTCAGGCCTCTCCTCTGAGCGCTCAGACTCAGACCAAGAGGAGCTGGAGGTGGATGT
GGAGAGCCTGGTGTTTGGGGGTGAGGCCGAGCTGCTGCGGGGCTTCGTCGCCGGCCAGGAGCACAGCTAC
TCGCACGGCGGCGGCGCCTGGCTATGCCCAACTTTCTTGTACAAAGTGGTTGATATCGGTAAGCCTATCC
CTAACCCTCTCCTCGGTCTCGATTCTACGTAGTAATGAACTAGTCCGTAACTTGAAAGTATTTCGATTTC
TTGGCTTTATATATCTTGTGGAAAGGACGACACGATGTTCACAGGCAGGGTATG
