>Addgene plasmid #144768 | TFORF3292 | depositor partial sequence | sequence record 286420 | Barcode
CACGATGTTCACAGGCAGGGTATG
